Addgene plasmid #91290: pHH0103_CACNB3-1/1-SV2/2
Purpose: Protein expression and purification of human SH3 domain construct CACNB3-1/1-SV2/2
Depositing lab: Sachdev Sidhu. Depositing organization: University of Toronto. Publication: Comprehensive Analysis of the Human SH3 Domain Family Reveals a Wide Variety of Non-canonical Specificities. Teyra J, Huang H, Jain S, Guan X, Dong A, Liu Y, Tempel W, Min J, Tong Y, Kim PM, Bader GD, Sidhu SS. Structure. 2017 Oct 3;25(10):1598-1610.e3. doi: 10.1016/j.str.2017.07.017. Epub 2017 Sep 7. PubMed 28890361.
Backbone
  Vector backbone: pHH0103
  Vector type: Bacterial Expression
Growth in bacteria
  Bacterial resistance: Ampicillin, 100 μg/mL
  Growth temperature: 37°C
  Growth strain: DH5alpha
  Copy number: Low Copy
Gene/Insert
  Gene/Insert name: CACNB3-1/1-SV2/2
  Species: H. sapiens (human)
  Insert size (bp): 219
  Entrez Gene: CACNB3 (a.k.a. CAB3, CACNLB3)
  Cloning method: Restriction Enzyme; 5′ cloning site Sfi1 (unknown if destroyed); 3′ cloning site Not1 (unknown if destroyed)
Terms and licenses: Academic/Nonprofit Terms; Industry Terms: Not Available to Industry
How to cite: pHH0103_CACNB3-1/1-SV2/2 was a gift from Sachdev Sidhu (Addgene plasmid # 91290 ; http://n2t.net/addgene:91290 ; RRID:Addgene_91290)
