[The description below was written by a language model from this plasmid's Addgene catalogue record and pLannotate feature annotations shown in this document.]
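Description:
pHH0103_CACNB3-1/1-SV2/2 is a bacterial expression plasmid of about 6.9 kb, built on the pHH0103 backbone, for producing and purifying a human SH3 domain from CACNB3, the voltage-gated calcium channel β3 subunit. The catalogue lists a 219 bp human insert cloned between SfiI and NotI sites, and the annotation detects a CACNB3 fragment of roughly that length. The plasmid replicates from a ColE1/pBR322-type origin with the pBR322 bom region. It is recorded as low copy, although the rop gene is annotated only as two fragments flanking an inserted f1 phage origin. Selection is by ampicillin through the β-lactamase gene and its own promoter.

Expression is driven by the hybrid tac promoter followed by a lac operator. The plasmid carries its own lacI gene under the up-mutated lacIq promoter, so transcription is tightly repressed until it is induced with IPTG. The annotated features downstream of the promoter run in the order 6xHis tag, Schistosoma japonicum glutathione S-transferase, then the CACNB3 SH3 fragment. This arrangement is consistent with an N-terminally His- and GST-tagged fusion that can be purified on either nickel or glutathione resins, though the reading frame across the junctions cannot be confirmed from the table alone. A phage fd terminator lies just after the insert.

Beyond the terminator are fragments of M13 gene III and of the tetracycline resistance gene. Together with the f1 origin, these look like remnants of a phagemid-derived lineage rather than functional parts of the expression cassette. The construct belongs to a collection made for a family-wide analysis of human SH3 domain binding specificities. The name probably encodes domain and variant numbering, but the record does not explain it.
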