Features (pLannotate 1.2.2; 21 found; start..end, strand, type, name):
     46..123     +  promoter       lacIq promoter: lacI (mutant); In the lacIq allele, a single base change in the promoter boosts expression of the lacI gene about 10-fold.
    124..1206    +  CDS            lacI: lac repressor; lacI; The lac repressor binds to the lac operator to inhibit transcription in E. coli. This inhibition can be relieved by adding lactose or isopropyl-β-D-thiogalactopyranoside (IPTG).
   1219..1240    +  protein_bind   CAP binding site: CAP binding activates transcription in the presence of cAMP. E. coli catabolite activator protein
   1259..1276    +  promoter       tet promoter (fragment): E. coli promoter for tetracycline efflux protein gene
   1449..1477    +  promoter       tac promoter: strong E. coli promoter; hybrid between the trp and lac UV5 promoters
   1485..1501    +  protein_bind   lac operator: The lac repressor binds to the lac operator to inhibit transcription in E. coli. This inhibition can be relieved by adding lactose or isopropyl-β-D-thiogalactopyranoside (IPTG). lac repressor encoded by lacI
   1586..1603    +  CDS            6xHis: 6xHis affinity tag
   1619..2272    +  CDS            GST26_SCHJA: Experimental evidence at protein level: Swiss-Prot protein existence level 1. GST isoenzymes appear to play a central role in the parasite detoxification system. Other functions are also suspected including a role in increasing the solubility of haematin in the parasite gut. From Schistosoma japonicum (Blood fluke).
   2351..2545    +  CDS            CACNB3 (fragment): CACB3_HUMAN - Also known as CACNLB3 From Homo sapiens (Human).
   2567..2614    +  terminator     fd terminator (sequence withheld): central terminator from bacteriophage fd (Otsuka and Kunisawa, 1982)
   2619..2831    +  CDS            M13 gene III (fragment) (sequence partly withheld): pIII; III; minor coat protein
   2846..3316    +  CDS            M13 gene III (fragment) (sequence partly withheld): pIII; III; minor coat protein
   3338..3408    +  CDS            TcR (fragment): tetracycline efflux protein; tet; confers resistance to tetracycline
   3650..4030    -  CDS            YPB1_ECOLX: Protein predicted: Swiss-Prot protein existence level 4. From Escherichia coli.
   4047..4198    +  CDS            rop (fragment): Rop protein, which maintains plasmids at low copy number; rop
   4234..4662    -  rep_origin     f1 ori (sequence partly withheld): f1 bacteriophage origin of replication; arrow indicates direction of (+) strand synthesis
   4671..4710    +  CDS            rop (fragment): Rop protein, which maintains plasmids at low copy number; rop
   4812..4952    +  misc_feature   bom: basis of mobility region from pBR322
   5138..5725    -  rep_origin     ori: high-copy-number ColE1/pMB1/pBR322/pUC origin of replication
   5896..6756    -  CDS            AmpR: β-lactamase; bla; confers resistance to ampicillin, carbenicillin, and related antibiotics
   6757..6861    -  promoter       AmpR promoter: bla
>Addgene plasmid #91290 | pHH0103_CACNB3-1/1-SV2/2 | addgene full sequence | sequence record 191115 | Addgene NGS Result
TAAAAATAGGCGTATCACGAGGCCCTTTCGTCTTCAAGAATTCCCGACACCATCGAATGGTGCAAAACCT
TTCGCGGTATGGCATGATAGCGCCCGGAAGAGAGTCAATTCAGGGTGGTGAATGTGAAACCAGTAACGTT
ATACGATGTCGCAGAGTATGCCGGTGTCTCTTATCAGACCGTTTCCCGCGTGGTGAACCAGGCCAGCCAC
GTTTCTGCGAAAACGCGGGAAAAAGTGGAAGCGGCGATGGCGGAGCTGAATTACATTCCCAACCGCGTGG
CACAACAACTGGCGGGCAAACAGTCGTTGCTGATTGGCGTTGCCACCTCCAGTCTGGCCCTGCACGCGCC
GTCGCAAATTGTCGCGGCGATTAAATCTCGCGCCGATCAACTGGGTGCCAGCGTGGTGGTGTCGATGGTA
GAACGAAGCGGCGTCGAAGCCTGTAAAGCGGCGGTGCACAATCTTCTCGCGCAACGCGTCAGTGGGCTGA
TCATTAACTATCCGCTGGATGACCAGGATGCCATTGCTGTGGAAGCTGCCTGCACTAATGTTCCGGCGTT
ATTTCTTGATGTCTCTGACCAGACACCCATCAACAGTATTATTTTCTCCCATGAAGACGGTACGCGACTG
GGCGTGGAGCATCTGGTCGCATTGGGTCACCAGCAAATCGCGCTGTTAGCGGGCCCATTAAGTTCTGTCT
CGGCGCGTCTGCGTCTGGCTGGCTGGCATAAATATCTCACTCGCAATCAAATTCAGCCGATAGCGGAACG
GGAAGGCGACTGGAGTGCCATGTCCGGTTTTCAACAAACCATGCAAATGCTGAATGAGGGCATCGTTCCC
ACTGCGATGCTGGTTGCCAACGATCAGATGGCGCTGGGCGCAATGCGCGCCATTACCGAGTCCGGGCTGC
GCGTTGGTGCGGATATCTCGGTAGTGGGATACGACGATACCGAAGACAGCTCATGTTATATCCCGCCGTT
AACCACCATCAAACAGGATTTTCGCCTGCTGGGGCAAACCAGCGTGGACCGCTTGCTGCAACTCTCTCAG
GGCCAGGCGGTGAAGGGCAATCAGCTGTTGCCCGTCTCACTGGTGAAAAGAAAAACCACCCTGGCGCCCA
ATACGCAAACCGCCTCTCCCCGCGCGTTGGCCGATTCATTAATGCAGCTGGCACGACAGGTTTCCCGACT
GGAAAGCGGGCAGTGAGCGCAACGCAATTAATGTAAGTTAGCTCACTCATTAGGCACAATTCTCATGTTT
GACAGCTTATCATCGACTGCACGGTGCACCAATGCTTCTGGCGTCAGGCAGCCATCGGAAGCTGTGGTAT
GGCTGTGCAGGTCGTAAATCACTGCATAATTCGTGTCGCTCAAGGCGCACTCCCGTTCTGGATAATGTTT
TTTGCGCCGACATCATAACGGTTCTGGCAAATATTCTGAAATGAGCTGTTGACAATTAATCATCGGCTCG
TATAATGTGTGGAATTGTGAGCGGATAACAATTTCACACAGGAAACAGCCAGTCCGTTTAGGTGTTTTCA
CGAGCACTTCACCAACAAGGACCATAGATTATGAAAATCGAAGAACACCATCACCATCACCATTCCAGCG
GTAAGCTTATGTCCCCTATACTAGGTTATTGGAAAATTAAGGGCCTTGTGCAACCCACTCGACTTCTTTT
GGAATATCTTGAAGAAAAATATGAAGAGCATTTGTATGAGCGCGATGAAGGTGATAAATGGCGAAACAAA
AAGTTTGAATTGGGTTTGGAGTTTCCCAATCTTCCTTATTATATTGATGGTGATGTTAAATTAACACAGT
CTATGGCCATCATACGTTATATAGCTGACAAGCACAACATGTTGGGTGGTTGTCCAAAAGAGCGTGCAGA
GATTTCAATGCTTGAAGGAGCGGTTTTGGATATTAGATACGGTGTTTCGAGAATTGCATATAGTAAAGAC
TTTGAAACTCTCAAAGTTGATTTTCTTAGCAAGCTACCTGAAATGCTGAAAATGTTCGAAGATCGTTTAT
GTCATAAAACATATTTAAATGGTGATCATGTAACCCATCCTGACTTCATGTTGTATGACGCTCTTGATGT
TGTTTTATACATGGACCCAATGTGCCTGGATGCGTTCCCAAAATTAGTTTGTTTTAAAAAACGTATTGAA
GCTATCCCACAAATTGATAAGTACTTGAAATCCAGCAAGTATATAGCATGGCCTTTGCAGGGCTGGCAAG
CCACGTTTGGTGGTGGCGACCATCCTCCAAAATCGGATCTGGAAGTTCTGTTCCAGGGGCCCCTGTCCAG
CGGTCTGGTTCCGCGTGGTTCCGGTACCGCGGCCCAGCCGGCCTTTGCTGTCCGCACGAATGTGTCGTAT
TGTGGTGTCCTGGATGAAGAATGTCCGGTCCAAGGCTCGGGTGTCAACTTTGAAGCGAAAGATTTTCTGC
ATATCAAAGAAAAATACAGTAACGACTGGTGGATCGGCCGTCTGGTGAAAGAAGGCGGTGATATTGCGTT
CATCCCGAGCCCGCAGCGCCTGGAAGAATCTGCGGCCGCATA
[142 nt withheld, positions 2563-2704]
C
[98 nt withheld, positions 2706-2803]
AGTTTGTACTGGTGACGAAACTCAGTGTCTAGCTAGAGTGGC
[149 nt withheld, positions 2846-2994]
T
[41 nt withheld, positions 2996-3036]
T
[62 nt withheld, positions 3038-3099]
A
[35 nt withheld, positions 3101-3135]
CCTCCCTCAATCGGTTGAATGTCGCCCTTTTGTCTTTGGCGCTGGTAAACCATATGAA
[86 nt withheld, positions 3194-3279]
T
[54 nt withheld, positions 3281-3334]
CTAGCGCCGCCCTATACCTTGTCTGCCTCCCCGCGTTGCGTCGCGGTGCATGGAGCCGGGCCACCTCGAC
CTGAATGGAAGCCGGCGGCACCTCGCTAACGGATTCACCACTCCAAGAATTGGAGCCAATCAATTCTTGC
GGAGAACTGTGAATGCGCAAACCAACCCTTGGCAGAACATATCCATCGCGTCCGCCATCTCCAGCAGCCG
CACGCGGCGCATCTCGGGCAGCGTTGGGTCCTGGCCACGGGTGCGCATGATCGTGCTCCTGTCGTTGAGG
ACCCGGCTAGGCTGGCGGGGTTGCCTTACTGGTTAGCAGAATGAATCACCGATACGCGAGCGAACGTGAA
GCGACTGCTGCTGCAAAACGTCTGCGACCTGAGCAACAACATGAATGGTCTTCGGTTTCCGTGTTTCGTA
AAGTCTGGAAACGCGGAAGTCAGCGCCCTGCACCATTATGTTCCGGATCTGCATCGCAGGATGCTGCTGG
CTACCCTGTGGAACACCTACATCTGTATTAACGAAGCGCTGGCATTGACCCTGAGTGATTTTTCTCTGGT
CCCGCCGCATCCATACCGCCAGTTGTTTACCCTCACAACGTTCCAGTAACCGGGCATGTTCATCATCAGT
AACCCGTATCGTGAGCATCCTCTCTCGTTTCATCGGTATCATTACCCCCATGAACAGAAATCCCCCTTAC
ACGGAGGCATCAGTGACCAAACAGGAAAAAACCGCCCTTAACATGGCCCGCTTTATCAGAAGCCAGACAT
TAACGCTTCTGGAGAAACTCAACGAGCTGGACGCGGATGAACAGGCAGACATCTGTGAATCGCTTCACGA
CCACGCTGATGAGCTTTACCGCAGGATCCGCGAAATTGTAAGCGTTAATATTTTGTTAAAATTCGCGTTA
AATTTTTGTTAAATCAGCTCATTTTTTAACCAATAGGCCGAAATCGGCAAAATCCCTTATAAATCAAAAG
AATAGACCGAGATAGGGT
[37 nt withheld, positions 4333-4369]
AAAGAACGTGGACTCCAACGTCAAAGG
[49 nt withheld, positions 4397-4445]
T
[91 nt withheld, positions 4447-4537]
G
[124 nt withheld, positions 4539-4662]
CGCGGATCCTGCCTCGCGCGTTTCGGTGATGACGGTGAAAACCTCTGACACATGCAGCTCCCGGAGACGG
TCACAGCTTGTCTGTAAGCGGATGCCGGGAGCAGACAAGCCCGTCAGGGCGCGTCAGCGGGTGTTGGCGG
GTGTCGGGGCGCAGCCATGACCCAGTCACGTAGCGATAGCGGAGTGTATACTGGCTTAACTATGCGGCAT
CAGAGCAGATTGTACTGAGAGTGCACCATATGCGGTGTGAAATACCGCACAGATGCGTAAGGAGAAAATA
CCGCATCAGGCGCTCTTCCGCTTCCTCGCTCACTGACTCGCTGCGCTCGGTCGTTCGGCTGCGGCGAGCG
GTATCAGCTCACTCAAAGGCGGTAATACGGTTATCCACAGAATCAGGGGATAACGCAGGAAAGAACATGT
GAGCAAAAGGCCAGCAAAAGGCCAGGAACCGTAAAAAGGCCGCGTTGCTGGCGTTTTTCCATAGGCTCCG
CCCCCCTGACGAGCATCACAAAAATCGACGCTCAAGTCAGAGGTGGCGAAACCCGACAGGACTATAAAGA
TACCAGGGTTTCCCCCTGGAAGCTCCCTCGTGCGCTCTCCTGTTCCGACCCTGCCGCTTACCGGATACCT
GTCCGCCTTTCTCCCTTCGGGAAGCGTGGCGCTTTCTCATAGCTCACGCTGTAGGTATCTCAGTTCGGTG
TAGGTCGTTCGCTCCAAGCTGGGCTGTGTGCACGAACCCCCCGTTCAGCCCGACCGCTGCGCCTTATCCG
GTAACTATCGTCTTGAGTCCAACCCGGTAAGACACGACTTATCGCCACTGGCAGCAGCCACTGGTAACAG
GATTAGCAGAGCGAGGTATGTAGGCGGTGCTACAGAGTTCTTGAAGTGGTGGCCTAACTACGGCTACACT
AGAAGGACAGTATTTGGTATCTGCGCTCTGCTGAAGCCAGTTACCTTCGGAAAAAGAGTTGGTAGCTCTT
GATCCGGCAAACAAACCACCGCTGGTAGCGGTGGTTTTTTTGTTTGCAAGCAGCAGATTACGCGCAGAAA
AAAAGGATCTCAAGAAGATCCTTTGATCTTTTCTACGGGGTCTGACGCTCAGTGGAACGAAAACTCACGT
TAAGGGATTTTGGTCATGAGATTATCAAAAAGGATCTTCACCTAGATCCTTTTAAATTAAAAATGAAGTT
TTAAATCAATCTAAAGTATATATGAGTAAACTTGGTCTGACAGTTACCAATGCTTAATCAGTGAGGCACC
TATCTCAGCGATCTGTCTATTTCGTTCATCCATAGTTGCCTGACTCCCCGTCGTGTAGATAACTACGATA
CGGGAGGGCTTACCATCTGGCCCCAGTGCTGCAATGATACCGCGAGACCCACGCTCACCGGCTCCAGATT
TATCAGCAATAAACCAGCCAGCCGGAAGGGCCGAGCGCAGAAGTGGTCCTGCAACTTTATCCGCCTCCAT
CCAGTCTATTAATTGTTGCCGGGAAGCTAGAGTAAGTAGTTCGCCAGTTAATAGTTTGCGCAACGTTGTT
GCCATTGCTGCAGGCATCGTGGTGTCACGCTCGTCGTTTGGTATGGCTTCATTCAGCTCCGGTTCCCAAC
GATCAAGGCGAGTTACATGATCCCCCATGTTGTGCAAAAAAGCGGTTAGCTCCTTCGGTCCTCCGATCGT
TGTCAGAAGTAAGTTGGCCGCAGTGTTATCACTCATGGTTATGGCAGCACTGCATAATTCTCTTACTGTC
ATGCCATCCGTAAGATGCTTTTCTGTGACTGGTGAGTACTCAACCAAGTCATTCTGAGAATAGTGTATGC
GGCGACCGAGTTGCTCTTGCCCGGCGTCAACACGGGATAATACCGCGCCACATAGCAGAACTTTAAAAGT
GCTCATCATTGGAAAACGTTCTTCGGGGCGAAAACTCTCAAGGATCTTACCGCTGTTGAGATCCAGTTCG
ATGTAACCCACTCGTGCACCCAACTGATCTTCAGCATCTTTTACTTTCACCAGCGTTTCTGGGTGAGCAA
AAACAGGAAGGCAAAATGCCGCAAAAAAGGGAATAAGGGCGACACGGAAATGTTGAATACTCATACTCTT
CCTTTTTCAATATTATTGAAGCATTTATCAGGGTTATTGTCTCATGAGCGGATACATATTTGAATGTATT
TAGAAAAATAAACAAATAGGGGTTCCGCGCACATTTCCCCGAAAAGTGCCACCTGACGTCTAAGAAACCA
TTATTATCATGACATTAACCTA
