>Addgene plasmid #91290 | pHH0103_CACNB3-1/1-SV2/2 | depositor partial sequence | sequence record 175778 | insert sequence
GGCCCAGCCGGCCTTTGCTGTCCGCACGAATGTGTCGTATTGTGGTGTCCTGGATGAAGAATGTCCGGTC
CAAGGCTCGGGTGTCAACTTTGAAGCGAAAGATTTTCTGCATATCAAAGAAAAATACAGTAACGACTGGT
GGATCGGCCGTCTGGTGAAAGAAGGCGGTGATATTGCGTTCATCCCGAGCCCGCAGCGCCTGGAAGAATC
TGCGGCCGC
